>Addgene plasmid #125443 | Lenti-(BB)-hPGK-KRAB-dCas9-P2A-BlastR VEGFA-TSS-guide4 | addgene full sequence | sequence record 251307 | Addgene NGS Result
GTTTTAGAGCTAGAAATAGCAAGTTAAAATAAGGCTAGTCCGTTATCAACTTGAAAAAGTGGCACCGAGT
CGGTGCTTTTTTGAATTCGCTAGCTAGGTCTTGAAAGGGGTTGGGGTTGCGCCTTTTCCAAGGCAGCCCT
GGGTTTGCGCAGGGACGCGGCTGCTCTGGGCGTGGTTCCGGGAAACGCAGCGGCGCCGACCCTGGGTCTC
GCACATTCTTCACGTCCGTTCGCAGCGTCACCCGGATCTTCGCCGCTACCCTTGTGGGCCCCCCGGCGAC
GCTTCCTGCTCCGCCCCTAAGTCGGGAAGGTTCCTTGCGGTTCGCGGCGTGCCGGACGTGACAAACGGAA
GCCGCACGTCTCACTAGTACCCTCGCAGACGGACAGCGCCAGGGAGCAATGGCAGCGCGCCGACCGCGAT
GGGCTGTGGCCAATAGCGGCTGCTCAGCAGGGCGCGCCGAGAGCAGCGGCCGGGAAGGGGCGGTGCGGGA
GGCGGGGTGTGGGGCGGTAGTGTGGGCCCTGTTCCTGCCCGCGCGGTGTTCCGCATTCTGCAAGCCTCCG
GAGCGCACGTCGGCAGTCGGCTCCCTCGTTGACCGAATCACCGACCTCTCTCCCCAGGACCGGTGATCCG
CCACCATGGATGCTAAGTCACTAACTGCCTGGTCCCGGACACTGGTGACCTTCAAGGATGTATTTGTGGA
CTTCACCAGGGAGGAGTGGAAGCTGCTGGACACTGCTCAGCAGATCGTGTACAGAAATGTGATGCTGGAG
AACTATAAGAACCTGGTTTCCTTGGGTTATCAGCTTACTAAGCCAGATGTGATCCTCCGGTTGGAGAAGG
GAGAAGAGCCCGGCGGTTCCGGCGGAGGGTCGATGGACAAGAAGTACAGCATCGGCCTGGCCATCGGCAC
CAACTCTGTCGGCTGGGCCGTGATCACCGACGAGTACAAGGTGCCCAGCAAGAAATTCAAGGTGCTGGGC
AACACCGACCGGCACAGCATCAAGAAGAACCTGATCGGCGCCCTGCTGTTCGACAGCGGAGAAACAGCCG
AGGCCACCCGGCTGAAGAGAACCGCCAGAAGAAGATACACCAGACGGAAGAACCGGATCTGCTATCTGCA
AGAGATCTTCAGCAACGAGATGGCCAAGGTGGACGACAGCTTCTTCCACAGACTGGAAGAGTCCTTCCTG
GTGGAAGAGGATAAGAAGCACGAGCGGCACCCCATCTTCGGCAACATCGTGGACGAGGTGGCCTACCACG
AGAAGTACCCCACCATCTACCACCTGAGAAAGAAACTGGTGGACAGCACCGACAAGGCCGACCTGCGGCT
GATCTATCTGGCCCTGGCCCACATGATCAAGTTCCGGGGCCACTTCCTGATCGAGGGCGACCTGAACCCC
GACAACAGCGACGTGGACAAGCTGTTCATCCAGCTGGTGCAGACCTACAACCAGCTGTTCGAGGAAAACC
CCATCAACGCCAGCGGCGTGGACGCCAAGGCCATCCTGTCTGCCAGACTGAGCAAGAGCAGACGGCTGGA
AAATCTGATCGCCCAGCTGCCCGGCGAGAAGAAGAATGGCCTGTTCGGCAACCTGATTGCCCTGAGCCTG
GGCCTGACCCCCAACTTCAAGAGCAACTTCGACCTGGCCGAGGATGCCAAACTGCAGCTGAGCAAGGACA
CCTACGACGACGACCTGGACAACCTGCTGGCCCAGATCGGCGACCAGTACGCCGACCTGTTTCTGGCCGC
CAAGAACCTGTCCGACGCCATCCTGCTGAGCGACATCCTGAGAGTGAACACCGAGATCACCAAGGCCCCC
CTGAGCGCCTCTATGATCAAGAGATACGACGAGCACCACCAGGACCTGACCCTGCTGAAAGCTCTCGTGC
GGCAGCAGCTGCCTGAGAAGTACAAAGAGATTTTCTTCGACCAGAGCAAGAACGGCTACGCCGGCTACAT
CGATGGCGGAGCCAGCCAGGAAGAGTTCTACAAGTTCATCAAGCCCATCCTGGAAAAGATGGACGGCACC
GAGGAACTGCTCGTGAAGCTGAACAGAGAGGACCTGCTGCGGAAGCAGCGGACCTTCGACAACGGCAGCA
TCCCCCACCAGATCCACCTGGGAGAGCTGCACGCCATTCTGCGGCGGCAGGAAGATTTTTACCCATTCCT
GAAGGACAACCGGGAAAAGATCGAGAAGATCCTGACCTTCCGCATCCCCTACTACGTGGGCCCTCTGGCC
AGGGGAAACAGCAGATTCGCCTGGATGACCAGAAAGAGCGAGGAAACCATCACCCCCTGGAACTTCGAGG
AAGTGGTGGACAAGGGCGCCAGCGCCCAGAGCTTCATCGAGCGGATGACCAACTTCGATAAGAACCTGCC
CAACGAGAAGGTGCTGCCCAAGCACAGCCTGCTGTACGAGTACTTCACCGTGTACAACGAGCTGACCAAA
GTGAAATACGTGACCGAGGGAATGAGAAAGCCCGCCTTCCTGAGCGGCGAGCAGAAAAAAGCCATCGTGG
ACCTGCTGTTCAAGACCAACCGGAAAGTGACCGTGAAGCAGCTGAAAGAGGACTACTTCAAGAAAATCGA
GTGCTTCGACTCCGTGGAAATCTCCGGCGTGGAAGATCGGTTCAACGCCTCCCTGGGCACATACCACGAT
CTGCTGAAAATTATCAAGGACAAGGACTTCCTGGACAATGAGGAAAACGAGGACATTCTGGAAGATATCG
TGCTGACCCTGACACTGTTTGAGGACAGAGAGATGATCGAGGAACGGCTGAAAACCTATGCCCACCTGTT
CGACGACAAAGTGATGAAGCAGCTGAAGCGGCGGAGATACACCGGCTGGGGCAGGCTGAGCCGGAAGCTG
ATCAACGGCATCCGGGACAAGCAGTCCGGCAAGACAATCCTGGATTTCCTGAAGTCCGACGGCTTCGCCA
ACAGAAACTTCATGCAGCTGATCCACGACGACAGCCTGACCTTTAAAGAGGACATCCAGAAAGCCCAGGT
GTCCGGCCAGGGCGATAGCCTGCACGAGCACATTGCCAATCTGGCCGGCAGCCCCGCCATTAAGAAGGGC
ATCCTGCAGACAGTGAAGGTGGTGGACGAGCTCGTGAAAGTGATGGGCCGGCACAAGCCCGAGAACATCG
TGATCGAAATGGCCAGAGAGAACCAGACCACCCAGAAGGGACAGAAGAACAGCCGCGAGAGAATGAAGCG
GATCGAAGAGGGCATCAAAGAGCTGGGCAGCCAGATCCTGAAAGAACACCCCGTGGAAAACACCCAGCTG
CAGAACGAGAAGCTGTACCTGTACTACCTGCAGAATGGGCGGGATATGTACGTGGACCAGGAACTGGACA
TCAACCGGCTGTCCGACTACGATGTGGACGCTATCGTGCCTCAGAGCTTTCTGAAGGACGACTCCATCGA
TAACAAAGTGCTGACTCGGAGCGACAAGAACCGGGGCAAGAGCGACAACGTGCCCTCCGAAGAGGTCGTG
AAGAAGATGAAGAACTACTGGCGCCAGCTGCTGAATGCCAAGCTGATTACCCAGAGGAAGTTCGACAATC
TGACCAAGGCCGAGAGAGGCGGCCTGAGCGAACTGGATAAGGCCGGCTTCATCAAGAGACAGCTGGTGGA
AACCCGGCAGATCACAAAGCACGTGGCACAGATCCTGGACTCCCGGATGAACACTAAGTACGACGAGAAC
GACAAACTGATCCGGGAAGTGAAAGTGATCACCCTGAAGTCCAAGCTGGTGTCCGATTTCCGGAAGGATT
TCCAGTTTTACAAAGTGCGCGAGATCAACAACTACCACCACGCCCACGACGCCTACCTGAACGCCGTCGT
GGGAACCGCCCTGATCAAAAAGTACCCTAAGCTGGAAAGCGAGTTCGTGTACGGCGACTACAAGGTGTAC
GACGTGCGGAAGATGATCGCCAAGAGCGAGCAGGAAATCGGCAAGGCTACCGCCAAGTACTTCTTCTACA
GCAACATCATGAACTTTTTCAAGACCGAGATTACCCTGGCCAACGGCGAGATCCGGAAGCGGCCTCTGAT
CGAGACAAACGGCGAAACAGGCGAGATCGTGTGGGATAAGGGCCGGGACTTTGCCACCGTGCGGAAAGTG
CTGTCTATGCCCCAAGTGAATATCGTGAAAAAGACCGAGGTGCAGACAGGCGGCTTCAGCAAAGAGTCTA
TCCTGCCCAAGAGGAACAGCGACAAGCTGATCGCCAGAAAGAAGGACTGGGACCCTAAGAAGTACGGCGG
CTTCGACAGCCCCACCGTGGCCTATTCTGTGCTGGTGGTGGCCAAAGTGGAAAAGGGCAAGTCCAAGAAA
CTGAAGAGTGTGAAAGAGCTGCTGGGGATCACCATCATGGAAAGAAGCAGCTTCGAGAAGAATCCCATCG
ACTTTCTGGAAGCCAAGGGCTACAAAGAAGTGAAAAAGGACCTGATCATCAAGCTGCCTAAGTACTCCCT
GTTCGAGCTGGAAAACGGCCGGAAGAGAATGCTGGCCTCTGCCGGCGAACTGCAGAAGGGAAACGAACTG
GCCCTGCCCTCCAAATATGTGAACTTCCTGTACCTGGCCAGCCACTATGAGAAGCTGAAGGGCTCCCCCG
AGGATAATGAGCAGAAACAGCTGTTTGTGGAACAGCACAAACACTACCTGGACGAGATCATCGAGCAGAT
CAGCGAGTTCTCCAAGAGAGTGATCCTGGCCGACGCTAATCTGGACAAGGTGCTGAGCGCCTACAACAAG
CACAGAGACAAGCCTATCAGAGAGCAGGCCGAGAATATCATCCACCTGTTTACCCTGACCAGTCTGGGAG
CCCCTGCCGCCTTCAAGTACTTTGACACCACCATCGACCGGAAGAGGTACACCAGCACCAAAGAGGTGCT
GGACGCCACCCTGATCCACCAGAGCATCACCGGCCTGTACGAGACACGGATCGACCTGTCTCAGCTGGGA
GGCGACGCCTATCCCTATGACGTGCCCGATTATGCCAGCCTGGGCAGCGGCTCCCCCAAGAAAAAACGCA
AGGTGGAAGATCCTAAGAAAAAGCGGAAAGTGGACGGCATTGGTAGTGGGAGCAACGGCAGCAGCGGGGA
TCCGGCCGCAACAAACTTCTCTCTGCTGAAACAAGCCGGAGATGTCGAAGAGAATCCTGGACCGATGGCC
AAGCCTTTGTCTCAAGAAGAATCCACCCTCATTGAAAGAGCAACGGCTACAATCAACAGCATCCCCATCT
CTGAAGACTACAGCGTCGCCAGCGCAGCTCTCTCTAGCGACGGCCGCATCTTCACTGGTGTCAATGTATA
TCATTTTACTGGGGGACCTTGTGCAGAACTCGTGGTGCTGGGCACTGCTGCTGCTGCGGCAGCTGGCAAC
CTGACTTGTATCGTCGCGATCGGAAATGAGAACAGGGGCATCTTGAGCCCCTGCGGACGGTGCCGACAGG
TGCTTCTCGATCTGCATCCTGGGATCAAAGCCATAGTGAAGGACAGTGATGGACAGCCGACGGCAGTTGG
GATTCGTGAATTGCTGCCCTCTGGTTATGTGTGGGAGGGCTAAGAATTCGATATCAAGCTTATCGGTAAT
CAACCTCTGGATTACAAAATTTGTGAAAGATTGACTGGTATTCTTAACTATGTTGCTCCTTTTACGCTAT
GTGGATACGCTGCTTTAATGCCTTTGTATCATGCTATTGCTTCCCGTATGGCTTTCATTTTCTCCTCCTT
GTATAAATCCTGGTTGCTGTCTCTTTATGAGGAGTTGTGGCCCGTTGTCAGGCAACGTGGCGTGGTGTGC
ACTGTGTTTGCTGACGCAACCCCCACTGGTTGGGGCATTGCCACCACCTGTCAGCTCCTTTCCGGGACTT
TCGCTTTCCCCCTCCCTATTGCCACGGCGGAACTCATCGCCGCCTGCCTTGCCCGCTGCTGGACAGGGGC
TCGGCTGTTGGGCACTGACAATTCCGTGGTGTTGTCGGGGAAATCATCGTCCTTTCCTTGGCTGCTCGCC
TGTGTTGCCACCTGGATTCTGCGCGGGACGTCCTTCTGCTACGTCCCTTCGGCCCTCAATCCAGCGGACC
TTCCTTCCCGCGGCCTGCTGCCGGCTCTGCGGCCTCTTCCGCGTCTTCGCCTTCGCCCTCAGACGAGTCG
GATCTCCCTTTGGGCCGCCTCCCCGCGTCGACTTTAAGACCAATGACTTACAAGGCAGCTGTAGATCTTA
GCCACTTTTTAAAAGAAAAGGGGGGACTGGAAGGGCTAATTCACTCCCAACGAAGACAAGATCTGCTTTT
TGCTTGTACTGGGTCTCTCTGGTTAGACCAGATCTGAGCCTGGGAGCTCTCTGGCTAACTAGGGAACCCA
CTGCTTAAGCCTCAATAAAGCTTGCCTTGAGTGCTTCAAGTAGTGTGTGCCCGTCTGTTGTGTGACTCTG
GTAACTAGAGATCCCTCAGACCCTTTTAGTCAGTGTGGAAAATCTCTAGCAGGGCCCGTTTAAACCCGCT
GATCAGCCTCGACTGTGCCTTCTAGTTGCCAGCCATCTGTTGTTTGCCCCTCCCCCGTGCCTTCCTTGAC
CCTGGAAGGTGCCACTCCCACTGTCCTTTCCTAATAAAATGAGGAAATTGCATCGCATTGTCTGAGTAGG
TGTCATTCTATTCTGGGGGGTGGGGTGGGGCAGGACAGCAAGGGGGAGGATTGGGAAGACAATAGCAGGC
ATGCTGGGGATGCGGTGGGCTCTATGGCTTCTGAGGCGGAAAGAACCAGCTGGGGCTCTAGGGGGTATCC
CC
[124 nt withheld, positions 6793-6916]
C
[91 nt withheld, positions 6918-7008]
A
[49 nt withheld, positions 7010-7058]
CCTTTGACGTTGGAGTCCACGTTCTTT
[37 nt withheld, positions 7086-7122]
ACCCTATCTCGGTCTATTCTTTTGATTTATAAGGGATTTTGCCGATTTCGGCCTATTGGTTAAAAAATGA
GCTGATTTAACAAAAATTTAACGCGAATTAATTCTGTGGAATGTGTGTCAGTTAGGGTGTGGAAAGTCCC
CAGGCTCCCCAGCAGGCAGAAGTATGCAAAGCATGCATCTCAATTAGTCAGCAACCAGGTGTGGAAAGTC
CCCAGGCTCCCCAGCAGGCAGAAGTATGCAAAGCATGCATCTCAATTAGTCAGCAACCATAGTCCCGCCC
CTAACTCCGCCCATCCCGCCCCTAACTCCGCCCAGTTCCGCCCATTCTCCGCCCCATGGCTGACTAATTT
TTTTTATTTATGCAGAGGCCGAGGCCGCCTCTGCCTCTGAGCTATTCCAGAAGTAGTGAGGAGGCTTTTT
TGGAGGCCTAGGCTTTTGCAAAAAGCTCCCGGGAGCTTGTATATCCATTTTCGGATCTGATCAGCACGTG
TTGACAATTAATCATCGGCATAGTATATCGGCATAGTATAATACGACAAGGTGAGGAACTAAACCATGGC
CAAGTTGACCAGTGCCGTTCCGGTGCTCACCGCGCGCGACGTCGCCGGAGCGGTCGAGTTCTGGACCGAC
CGGCTCGGGTTCTCCCGGGACTTCGTGGAGGACGACTTCGCCGGTGTGGTCCGGGACGACGTGACCCTGT
TCATCAGCGCGGTCCAGGACCAGGTGGTGCCGGACAACACCCTGGCCTGGGTGTGGGTGCGCGGCCTGGA
CGAGCTGTACGCCGAGTGGTCGGAGGTCGTGTCCACGAACTTCCGGGACGCCTCCGGGCCGGCCATGACC
GAGATCGGCGAGCAGCCGTGGGGGCGGGAGTTCGCCCTGCGCGACCCGGCCGGCAACTGCGTGCACTTCG
TGGCCGAGGAGCAGGACTGACACGTGCTACGAGATTTCGATTCCACCGCCGCCTTCTATGAAAGGTTGGG
CTTCGGAATCGTTTTCCGGGACGCCGGCTGGATGATCCTCCAGCGCGGGGATCTCATGCTGGAGTTCTTC
GCCCACCCCAACTTGTTTATTGCAGCTTATAATGGTTACAAATAAAGCAATAGCATCACAAATTTCACAA
ATAAAGCATTTTTTTCACTGCATTCTAGTTGTGGTTTGTCCAAACTCATCAATGTATCTTATCATGTCTG
TATACCGTCGACCTCTAGCTAGAGCTTGGCGTAATCATGGTCATAGCTGTTTCCTGTGTGAAATTGTTAT
CCGCTCACAATTCCACACAACATACGAGCCGGAAGCATAAAGTGTAAAGCCTGGGGTGCCTAATGAGTGA
GCTAACTCACATTAATTGCGTTGCGCTCACTGCCCGCTTTCCAGTCGGGAAACCTGTCGTGCCAGCTGCA
TTAATGAATCGGCCAACGCGCGGGGAGAGGCGGTTTGCGTATTGGGCGCTCTTCCGCTTCCTCGCTCACT
GACTCGCTGCGCTCGGTCGTTCGGCTGCGGCGAGCGGTATCAGCTCACTCAAAGGCGGTAATACGGTTAT
CCACAGAATCAGGGGATAACGCAGGAAAGAACATGTGAGCAAAAGGCCAGCAAAAGGCCAGGAACCGTAA
AAAGGCCGCGTTGCTGGCGTTTTTCCATAGGCTCCGCCCCCCTGACGAGCATCACAAAAATCGACGCTCA
AGTCAGAGGTGGCGAAACCCGACAGGACTATAAAGATACCAGGCGTTTCCCCCTGGAAGCTCCCTCGTGC
GCTCTCCTGTTCCGACCCTGCCGCTTACCGGATACCTGTCCGCCTTTCTCCCTTCGGGAAGCGTGGCGCT
TTCTCATAGCTCACGCTGTAGGTATCTCAGTTCGGTGTAGGTCGTTCGCTCCAAGCTGGGCTGTGTGCAC
GAACCCCCCGTTCAGCCCGACCGCTGCGCCTTATCCGGTAACTATCGTCTTGAGTCCAACCCGGTAAGAC
ACGACTTATCGCCACTGGCAGCAGCCACTGGTAACAGGATTAGCAGAGCGAGGTATGTAGGCGGTGCTAC
AGAGTTCTTGAAGTGGTGGCCTAACTACGGCTACACTAGAAGAACAGTATTTGGTATCTGCGCTCTGCTG
AAGCCAGTTACCTTCGGAAAAAGAGTTGGTAGCTCTTGATCCGGCAAACAAACCACCGCTGGTAGCGGTG
GTTTTTTTGTTTGCAAGCAGCAGATTACGCGCAGAAAAAAAGGATCTCAAGAAGATCCTTTGATCTTTTC
TACGGGGTCTGACGCTCAGTGGAACGAAAACTCACGTTAAGGGATTTTGGTCATGAGATTATCAAAAAGG
ATCTTCACCTAGATCCTTTTAAATTAAAAATGAAGTTTTAAATCAATCTAAAGTATATATGAGTAAACTT
GGTCTGACAGTTACCAATGCTTAATCAGTGAGGCACCTATCTCAGCGATCTGTCTATTTCGTTCATCCAT
AGTTGCCTGACTCCCCGTCGTGTAGATAACTACGATACGGGAGGGCTTACCATCTGGCCCCAGTGCTGCA
ATGATACCGCGAGACCCACGCTCACCGGCTCCAGATTTATCAGCAATAAACCAGCCAGCCGGAAGGGCCG
AGCGCAGAAGTGGTCCTGCAACTTTATCCGCCTCCATCCAGTCTATTAATTGTTGCCGGGAAGCTAGAGT
AAGTAGTTCGCCAGTTAATAGTTTGCGCAACGTTGTTGCCATTGCTACAGGCATCGTGGTGTCACGCTCG
TCGTTTGGTATGGCTTCATTCAGCTCCGGTTCCCAACGATCAAGGCGAGTTACATGATCCCCCATGTTGT
GCAAAAAAGCGGTTAGCTCCTTCGGTCCTCCGATCGTTGTCAGAAGTAAGTTGGCCGCAGTGTTATCACT
CATGGTTATGGCAGCACTGCATAATTCTCTTACTGTCATGCCATCCGTAAGATGCTTTTCTGTGACTGGT
GAGTACTCAACCAAGTCATTCTGAGAATAGTGTATGCGGCGACCGAGTTGCTCTTGCCCGGCGTCAATAC
GGGATAATACCGCGCCACATAGCAGAACTTTAAAAGTGCTCATCATTGGAAAACGTTCTTCGGGGCGAAA
ACTCTCAAGGATCTTACCGCTGTTGAGATCCAGTTCGATGTAACCCACTCGTGCACCCAACTGATCTTCA
GCATCTTTTACTTTCACCAGCGTTTCTGGGTGAGCAAAAACAGGAAGGCAAAATGCCGCAAAAAAGGGAA
TAAGGGCGACACGGAAATGTTGAATACTCATACTCTTCCTTTTTCAATATTATTGAAGCATTTATCAGGG
TTATTGTCTCATGAGCGGATACATATTTGAATGTATTTAGAAAAATAAACAAATAGGGGTTCCGCGCACA
TTTCCCCGAAAAGTGCCACCTGACGTCGACGGATCGGGAGATCTCCCGATCCCCTATGGTGCACTCTCAG
TACAATCTGCTCTGATGCCGCATAGTTAAGCCAGTATCTGCTCCCTGCTTGTGTGTTGGAGGTCGCTGAG
TAGTGCGCGAGCAAAATTTAAGCTACAACAAGGCAAGGCTTGACCGACAATTGCATGAAGAATCTGCTTA
GGGTTAGGCGTTTTGCGCTGCTTCGCGATGTACGGGCCAGATATACGCGTTGACATTGATTATTGACTAG
TTATTAATAGTAATCAATTACGGGGTCATTAGTTCATAGCCCATATATGGAGTTCCGCGTTACATAACTT
ACGGTAAATGGCCCGCCTGGCTGACCGCCCAACGACCCCCGCCCATTGACGTCAATAATGACGTATGTTC
CCATAGTAACGCCAATAGGGACTTTCCATTGACGTCAATGGGTGGAGTATTTACGGTAAACTGCCCACTT
GGCAGTACATCAAGTGTATCATATGCCAAGTACGCCCCCTATTGACGTCAATGACGGTAAATGGCCCGCC
TGGCATTATGCCCAGTACATGACCTTATGGGACTTTCCTACTTGGCAGTACATCTACGTATTAGTCATCG
CTATTACCATGGTGATGCGGTTTTGGCAGTACATCAATGGGCGTGGATAGCGGTTTGACTCACGGGGATT
TCCAAGTCTCCACCCCATTGACGTCAATGGGAGTTTGTTTTGGCACCAAAATCAACGGGACTTTCCAAAA
TGTCGTAACAACTCCGCCCCATTGACGCAAATGGGCGGTAGGCGTGTACGGTGGGAGGTCTATATAAGCA
GCGCGTTTTGCCTGTACTGGGTCTCTCTGGTTAGACCAGATCTGAGCCTGGGAGCTCTCTGGCTAACTAG
GGAACCCACTGCTTAAGCCTCAATAAAGCTTGCCTTGAGTGCTTCAAGTAGTGTGTGCCCGTCTGTTGTG
TGACTCTGGTAACTAGAGATCCCTCAGACCCTTTTAGTCAGTGTGGAAAATCTCTAGCAGTGGCGCCCGA
ACAGGGACTTGAAAGCGAAAGGGAAACCAGAGGAGCTCTCTCGACGCAGGACTCGGCTTGCTGAAGCGCG
CACGGCAAGAGGCGAGGGGCGGCGACTGGTGAGTACGCCAAAAATTTTGACTAGCGGAGGCTAGAAGGAG
AGAGATGGGTGCGAGAGCGTCAGTATTAAGCGGGGGAGAATTAGATCGCGATGGGAAAAAATTCGGTTAA
GGCCAGGGGGAAAGAAAAAATATAAATTAAAACATATAGTATGGGCAAGCAGGGAGCTAGAACGATTCGC
AGTTAATCCTGGCCTGTTAGAAACATCAGAAGGCTGTAGACAAATACTGGGACAGCTACAACCATCCCTT
CAGACAGGATCAGAAGAACTTAGATCATTATATAATACAGTAGCAACCCTCTATTGTGTGCATCAAAGGA
TAGAGATAAAAGACACCAAGGAAGCTTTAGACAAGATAGAGGAAGAGCAAAACAAAAGTAAGACCACCGC
ACAGCAAGCGGCCGCTGATCTTCAGACCTGGAGGAGGAGATATGAGGGACAATTGGAGAAGTGAATTATA
TAAATATAAAGTAGTAAAAATTGAACCATTAGGAGTAGCACCCACCAAGGCAAAGAGAAGAGTGGTGCAG
AGAGAAAAAAGAGCAGTGGGAATAGGAGCTTTGTTCCTTGGGTTCTTGGGAGCAGCAGGAAGCACTATGG
GCGCAGCGTCAATGACGCTGACGGTACAGGCCAGACAATTATTGTCTGGTATAGTGCAGCAGCAGAACAA
TTTGCTGAGGGCTATTGAGGCGCAACAGCATCTGTTGCAACTCACAGTCTGGGGCATCAAGCAGCTCCAG
GCAAGAATCCTGGCTGTGGAAAGATACCTAAAGGATCAACAGCTCCTGGGGATTTGGGGTTGCTCTGGAA
AACTCATTTGCACCACTGCTGTGCCTTGGAATGCTAGTTGGAGTAATAAATCTCTGGAACAGATTTGGAA
TCACACGACCTGGATGGAGTGGGACAGAGAAATTAACAATTACACAAGCTTAATACACTCCTTAATTGAA
GAATCGCAAAACCAGCAAGAAAAGAATGAACAAGAATTATTGGAATTAGATAAATGGGCAAGTTTGTGGA
ATTGGTTTAACATAACAAATTGGCTGTGGTATATAAAATTATTCATAATGATAGTAGGAGGCTTGGTAGG
TTTAAGAATAGTTTTTGCTGTACTTTCTATAGTGAATAGAGTTAGGCAGGGATATTCACCATTATCGTTT
CAGACCCACCTCCCAACCCCGAGGGGACCCGACAGGCCCGAAGGAATAGAAGAAGAAGGTGGAGAGAGAG
ACAGAGACAGATCCATTCGATTAGTGAACGGATCGGCACTGCGTGCGCCAATTCTGCAGACAAATGGCAG
TATTCATCCACAATTTTAAAAGAAAAGGGGGGATTGGGGGGTACAGTGCAGGGGAAAGAATAGTAGACAT
AATAGCAACAGACATACAAACTAAAGAATTACAAAAACAAATTACAAAAATTCAAAATTTTCGGGTTTAT
TACAGGGACAGCAGAGATCCAGTTTGGTTAATTAAGGTACCGAGGGCCTATTTCCCATGATTCCTTCATA
TTTGCATATACGATACAAGGCTGTTAGAGAGATAATTAGAATTAATTTGACTGTAAACACAAAGATATTA
GTACAAAATACGTGACGTAGAAAGTAATAATTTCTTGGGTAGTTTGCAGTTTTAAAATTATGTTTTAAAA
TGGACTATCATATGCTTACCGTAACTTGAAAGTATTTCGATTTCTTGGCTTTATATATCTTGTGGAAAGG
ACGAAACACCGTCGGAGGTCGTGGCGCTGG
Features (pLannotate 1.2.2; 34 found; start..end, strand, type, name):
      1..76      +  misc_RNA       gRNA scaffold: guide RNA scaffold for the Streptococcus pyogenes CRISPR/Cas9 system
    107..617     +  promoter       hPGK promoter: human phosphoglycerate kinase 1 promoter
    666..851     +  CDS            KRAB: Krüppel-associated box (KRAB) transcriptional repression domain from the human zinc finger protein ZNF10 (Margolin et al., 1994)
    873..4976    +  CDS            Cas9: Cas9 (Csn1) endonuclease from the Streptococcus pyogenes Type II CRISPR/Cas system generates RNA-guided double strand breaks in DNA
   5175..5573    +  CDS            BSD: blasticidin S deaminase; Aspergillus terreus BSD; confers resistance to blasticidin
   5574..5595    +  misc_feature   MCS (fragment): pBluescript multiple cloning site
   5598..6186    +  misc_feature   WPRE: woodchuck hepatitis virus posttranscriptional regulatory element
   6237..6256    +  misc_feature   cPPT/CTS (fragment): central polypurine tract and central termination sequence of HIV-1
   6258..6491    +  LTR            3' LTR (ΔU3): self-inactivating 3' long terminal repeat (LTR) from HIV-1
   6523..6747    +  polyA_signal   bGH poly(A) signal: bovine growth hormone polyadenylation signal
   6751..6772    +  promoter       SV40 promoter (fragment): SV40 enhancer and early promoter
   6793..7221    +  rep_origin     f1 ori (sequence partly withheld): f1 bacteriophage origin of replication; arrow indicates direction of (+) strand synthesis
   7235..7564    +  promoter       SV40 promoter: SV40 enhancer and early promoter
   7612..7659    +  promoter       EM7 promoter: synthetic bacterial promoter&nbsp
   7678..8052    +  CDS            BleoR: antibiotic-binding protein; Sh ble from Streptoalloteichus hindustanus; confers resistance to bleomycin, phleomycin, and Zeocin™
   8062..8187    +  CDS            ble (fragment): BLE_KLEPN - Experimental evidence at protein level: Swiss-Prot protein existence level 1. Binding protein with a strong affinity to the bleomycin family of antibiotics. Binds to CL990; an antimitotic-antibiotic compound. From Klebsiella pneumoniae.
   8182..8303    +  polyA_signal   SV40 poly(A) signal: SV40 polyadenylation signal
   8374..8396    -  protein_bind   lac operator (fragment): The lac repressor binds to the lac operator to inhibit transcription in E. coli. This inhibition can be relieved by adding lactose or isopropyl-β-D-thiogalactopyranoside (IPTG). lac repressor encoded by lacI
   8400..8430    -  promoter       lac promoter: promoter for the E. coli lac operon
   8445..8466    -  protein_bind   CAP binding site: CAP binding activates transcription in the presence of cAMP. E. coli catabolite activator protein
   8479..8571    -  CDS            lacI (fragment): lac repressor; lacI; The lac repressor binds to the lac operator to inhibit transcription in E. coli. This inhibition can be relieved by adding lactose or isopropyl-β-D-thiogalactopyranoside (IPTG).
   8754..9342    -  rep_origin     ori: high-copy-number ColE1/pMB1/pBR322/pUC origin of replication
   9513..10373   -  CDS            AmpR: β-lactamase; bla; confers resistance to ampicillin, carbenicillin, and related antibiotics
  10374..10478   -  promoter       AmpR promoter: bla
  10537..10589   -  misc_feature   bom (fragment): basis of mobility region from pBR322
  10744..11123   +  enhancer       CMV enhancer: human cytomegalovirus immediate early enhancer
  11124..11323   +  promoter       CMV promoter: human cytomegalovirus (CMV) immediate early promoter
  11341..11521   +  LTR            5' LTR (truncated): truncated 5' long terminal repeat (LTR) from HIV-1
  11568..11693   +  misc_feature   HIV-1 Ψ: packaging signal of human immunodeficiency virus type 1
  11677..12040   +  CDS            HIV-1 gag (fragment): gag protein from human immunodeficiency virus 1; gag
  12186..12419   +  misc_feature   RRE: The Rev response element (RRE) of HIV-1 allows for Rev-dependent mRNA export from the nucleus to the cytoplasm.
  12796..12896   +  CDS            Rev (fragment): human immunodeficiency virus 1 (HIV-1) Rev protein; rev; enhances nuclear export of unspliced and incompletely spliced viral mRNAs
  12946..13063   +  misc_feature   cPPT/CTS: central polypurine tract and central termination sequence of HIV-1
  13114..13354   +  promoter       U6 promoter: RNA polymerase III promoter for human U6 snRNA
