[The description below was written by a language model from this plasmid's Addgene catalogue record and pLannotate feature annotations shown in this document.]
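Description:
Lenti-(BB)-hPGK-KRAB-dCas9-P2A-BlastR VEGFA-TSS-guide4 is an all-in-one, third-generation-style lentiviral CRISPR interference plasmid (about 13.4 kb) designed to repress human VEGFA. It is derived from the empty Lenti-(BB)-hPGK-KRAB-dCas9-P2A-BlastR backbone by inserting a guide spacer which, as the name indicates, targets the VEGFA transcription start site. In bacteria it is maintained at high copy through a ColE1/pUC-type origin with ampicillin selection via AmpR; an f1 origin is also present. The backbone outside the viral region additionally carries an SV40/EM7-driven BleoR cassette, which is not listed among the selectable markers in the catalogue entry.

The transfer cassette begins with a CMV enhancer/promoter fused to a truncated HIV-1 5' LTR, which drives production of the viral genomic RNA in packaging cells. This is followed by the Ψ packaging signal, a gag fragment, the RRE for Rev-dependent export and the cPPT/CTS. A human U6 Pol III promoter then expresses the VEGFA guide joined to the S. pyogenes gRNA scaffold; the circular map is numbered so that this unit spans the sequence origin. Downstream, the hPGK promoter drives a single open reading frame encoding the ZNF10 KRAB repression domain fused to catalytically inactive Cas9. The automated annotation labels this simply as Cas9, while the record specifies dCas9 and an HA tag. A P2A peptide links the fusion to blasticidin S deaminase, so transduced mammalian cells can be selected with blasticidin. A WPRE enhances transcript expression, and the self-inactivating ΔU3 3' LTR, followed by a bGH polyadenylation signal, closes the cassette. The guide directs KRAB-dCas9 to the VEGFA promoter to silence transcription without cutting DNA.
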