Addgene plasmid #125443: Lenti-(BB)-hPGK-KRAB-dCas9-P2A-BlastR VEGFA-TSS-guide4
Purpose: CRISPR-mediated repression of VEGFA. KRAB domain and Catalytically inactive Cas9 from S. pyogenes with 2A-BlastR under the hPGK promoter.
Depositing lab: Jorge Ferrer. Depositing organization: Imperial College London. Publication: Human pancreatic islet three-dimensional chromatin architecture provides insights into the genetics of type 2 diabetes. Miguel-Escalada I, Bonas-Guarch S, Cebola I, Ponsa-Cobas J, Mendieta-Esteban J, Atla G, Javierre BM, Rolando DMY, Farabella I, Morgan CC, Garcia-Hurtado J, Beucher A, Moran I, Pasquali L, Ramos-Rodriguez M, Appel EVR, Linneberg A, Gjesing AP, Witte DR, Pedersen O, Grarup N, Ravassard P, Torrents D, Mercader JM, Piemonti L, Berney T, de Koning EJP, Kerr-Conte J, Pattou F, Fedko IO, Groop L, Prokopenko I, Hansen T, Marti-Renom MA, Fraser P, Ferrer J. Nat Genet. 2019 Jun 28. pii: 10.1038/s41588-019-0457-0. doi: 10.1038/s41588-019-0457-0. PubMed 31253982.
Backbone
  Vector backbone: Lenti-(BB)-hPGK-KRAB-dCas9-P2A-BlastR
  Backbone manufacturer: Jorge Ferrer (Addgene #118155)
  Vector type: Mammalian Expression, Lentiviral, CRISPR
  Selectable markers: Blasticidin
Growth in bacteria
  Bacterial resistance: Ampicillin, 100 μg/mL
  Growth temperature: 37°C
  Growth strain: Stbl3
  Copy number: High Copy
Gene/Insert
  Gene/Insert name: KRAB-dCas9-2A-BlastR
  gRNA/shRNA sequence: TCGGAGGTCGTGGCGCTGG
  Species: H. sapiens (human)
  Promoter: hPGK and U6
  Tag / fusion protein: HA (C terminal on backbone)
  Cloning method: Restriction Enzyme; 5′ cloning site Unknown (destroyed during cloning); 3′ cloning site Unknown (destroyed during cloning)
  Sequencing primers: 5′ GATCCGCCACCATGGATGC
Terms and licenses: Academic/Nonprofit Terms; Industry Terms: Not Available to Industry
How to cite: Lenti-(BB)-hPGK-KRAB-dCas9-P2A-BlastR VEGFA-TSS-guide4 was a gift from Jorge Ferrer (Addgene plasmid # 125443 ; http://n2t.net/addgene:125443 ; RRID:Addgene_125443)
