>Addgene plasmid #125443 | Lenti-(BB)-hPGK-KRAB-dCas9-P2A-BlastR VEGFA-TSS-guide4 | depositor partial sequence | sequence record 240064 | Guide RNA, gRNA scaffold
NNNNNNNNNNNNNNACTNNAAANNATTTCGATTTCTTGGCTTTATATATCTTGTGGAAAGGACGAAACAC
CGTCGGAGGTCGTGGCGCTGGGTTTTAGAGCTAGAAATAGCAAGTTAAAATAAGGCTAGTCCGTTATCAA
CTTGAAAAAGTGGCACCGAGTCGGTGCTTTTTTGAATTCGCTAGCTAGGTCTTGAAAGGGGTTGGGGTTG
CGCCTTTTCCAAGGCAGCCCTGGGTTTGCGCAGGGACGCGGCTGCTCTGGGCGTGGTTCCGGGAAACGCA
GCGGCGCCGACCCTGGGTCTCGCACATTCTTCACGTCCGTTCGCAGCGTCACCCGGATCTTCGCCGCTAC
CCTTGTGGGCCCCCCGGCGACGCTTCCTGCTCCGCCCCTAAGTCGGGAAGGTTCCTTGCGGTTCGCGGCG
TGCCGGACGTGACAAACGGAAGCCGCACGTCTCACTAGNACCCTCGCAGACGGACNNNGNCAGNNANNAA
TGGNNGCGCGCCGACCGCGATGGNCTGTGGCCAATANCGGCTGCTCAGCAGGGGCGCGCCNAGAGCAGCG
GCCGGGNAAGGGGCGGNGNGNNANNNGNNGTGNG
